Addgene plasmid #236324: C6orf89-P1
Purpose: Study the role and mechanism of the 3' UTR in regulating C6orf89-P1 gene function.
Depositing lab: Angela Ting. Depositing organization: University of Texas MD Anderson Cancer Center. Publication: Differentiation in the human urothelia is defined by distinct alternative polyadenylation. Le NB, Sona S, Santo B, Zhang Y, Ou R, Schweickart RA, Kochat V, Padron WI, Rai K, Lee SH, Yi JM, Wessely O, Lee BH, Ting AH. Cell Rep. 2026 Jan 13;45(1):116839. doi: 10.1016/j.celrep.2025.116839. PubMed 41533515.
Backbone
  Vector backbone: pmirGLO Dual-Luciferase miRNA Target Expression Vector
  Vector type: Mammalian Expression
Growth in bacteria
  Bacterial resistance: Ampicillin, 100 μg/mL
  Growth temperature: 37°C
  Growth strain: DH5alpha
  Copy number: High Copy
Gene/Insert
  Gene/Insert name: C6orf89-P1 3'UTR
  Species: H. sapiens (human)
  Entrez Gene: C6orf89 (a.k.a. FLJ25357, MGC126060, MGC126061, MGC126062)
  Cloning method: Gibson Cloning
Terms and licenses: Academic/Nonprofit Terms; Industry Terms: Not Available to Industry
How to cite: C6orf89-P1 was a gift from Angela Ting (Addgene plasmid # 236324 ; http://n2t.net/addgene:236324 ; RRID:Addgene_236324)
