[The description below was written by a language model from this plasmid's Addgene catalogue record and pLannotate feature annotations shown in this document.]
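Description:
C6orf89-P1 is a mammalian expression reporter plasmid built on the pmirGLO Dual-Luciferase miRNA Target Expression Vector, carrying a 3' UTR sequence from the human C6orf89 gene that was introduced by Gibson cloning. It is propagated in E. coli through a high-copy ColE1/pUC-type origin and selected with ampicillin via the β-lactamase gene and its native promoter. A ColE1 cer site, which helps keep plasmids monomeric, is also annotated.

The plasmid contains two independent luciferase units. Firefly luciferase (the synthetic luc2 version) is driven by a PGK promoter, which the annotation labels as mouse. The cloning region of this backbone lies immediately downstream of that coding sequence, so an inserted 3' UTR becomes part of the firefly transcript and can influence its stability or translation. The feature table does not annotate the C6orf89 insert itself. It presumably sits in the short unannotated stretch between the luc2 coding sequence and the remnant multiple cloning site, but neither its exact boundaries nor the meaning of the "P1" designation is stated in the record. The second unit uses the SV40 enhancer/early promoter to express human codon-optimized Renilla luciferase, followed by a neomycin/G418 resistance sequence and a synthetic poly(A) signal. This provides an internal normalisation control and potentially a marker for selection in mammalian cells. Several other small annotated fragments (tnpA, large T antigen, SET1, T7 terminator, M13 ori, bom) are probably partial matches from automated annotation rather than functional elements.

The stated purpose is to study how the 3' UTR regulates C6orf89 function, with the ratio of firefly to Renilla signal reporting UTR-dependent effects. The associated work concerns alternative polyadenylation in human urothelial differentiation.
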