Features (pLannotate 1.2.2; 18 found; start..end, strand, type, name):
      1..589     +  rep_origin     ori: high-copy-number ColE1/pMB1/pBR322/pUC origin of replication
    747..1607    -  CDS            AmpR: β-lactamase; bla; confers resistance to ampicillin, carbenicillin, and related antibiotics
   1608..1712    -  promoter       AmpR promoter: bla
   1755..1847    +  CDS            tnpA (fragment): TN5P_ECOLX - Also known as tnp. Experimental evidence at protein level: Swiss-Prot protein existence level 1. Mediates transposition of transposon Tn5 by a 'cut and paste' mechanism. First, the monomeric transposase binds the 19 bp inverted DNA repeats flanking the transposon. Then, dimerization of the DNA- bound transposase creates a synaptic DNA complex. After nicking of the first DNA strand, excision of the transposon proceeds through a series of intermediates. The transposase then mediates the insertion of the transposon at a new site by strand transfer. The activity of the wild- type tran
   1868..1916    -  polyA_signal   poly(A) signal: synthetic polyadenylation signal
   1980..2772    -  CDS            NeoR/KanR (fragment): aminoglycoside phosphotransferase from Tn5; aph(3')-II (or nptII); confers resistance to neomycin, kanamycin, and G418 (Geneticin®)
   2823..3755    -  CDS            hRluc: Renilla luciferase human codon-optimized
   3806..4163    -  promoter       SV40 promoter: SV40 enhancer and early promoter
   4228..4279    +  misc_feature   bom (fragment): basis of mobility region from pBR322
   4280..4312    -  rep_origin     M13 ori (fragment): M13 bacteriophage origin of replication; arrow indicates direction of (+) strand synthesis
   4317..4385    +  CDS            large T antigen (fragment): large T antigen from SV40 (simian virus 40)
   4408..4529    +  polyA_signal   SV40 poly(A) signal: SV40 polyadenylation signal
   4551..4570    -  terminator     T7 terminator (fragment): transcription terminator for bacteriophage T7 RNA polymerase
   4578..4627    -  CDS            SET1 (fragment): solubility-enhancement tag derived from T7 phage gene 10B
   4634..4657    -  misc_feature   MCS (fragment): pUC18/19 multiple cloning site
   4774..6426    -  CDS            luciferase: firefly luciferase synthetic luc2 version of the luciferase gene
   6473..6972    -  promoter       PGK promoter: mouse phosphoglycerate kinase 1 promoter
   7029..7312    -  misc_feature   cer region: ColE1-derived recombination site that helps to maintain plasmids as monomers
>Addgene plasmid #236324 | C6orf89-P1 | addgene full sequence | sequence record 469271 | Addgene NGS Result
TTGAAATCCTTTTTTTCTGCGCGTAATCTGCTGCTTGCAAACAAAAAAACCACCGCTACCAGCGGTGGTT
TGTTTGCCGGATCAAGAGCTACCAACTCTTTTTCCGAAGGTAACTGGCTTCAGCAGAGCGCAGATACCAA
ATACTGTCCTTCTAGTGTAGCCGTAGTTAGGCCACCACTTCAAGAACTCTGTAGCACCGCCTACATACCT
CGCTCTGCTAATCCTGTTACCAGTGGCTGCTGCCAGTGGCGATAAGTCGTGTCTTACCGGGTTGGACTCA
AGACGATAGTTACCGGATAAGGCGCAGCGGTCGGGCTGAACGGGGGGTTCGTGCACACAGCCCAGCTTGG
AGCGAACGACCTACACCGAACTGAGATACCTACAGCGTGAGCTATGAGAAAGCGCCACGCTTCCCGAAGG
GAGAAAGGCGGACAGGTATCCGGTAAGCGGCAGGGTCGGAACAGGAGAGCGCACGAGGGAGCTTCCAGGG
GGAAACGCCTGGTATCTTTATAGTCCTGTCGGGTTTCGCCACCTCTGACTTGAGCGTCGATTTTTGTGAT
GCTCGTCAGGGGGGCGGAGCCTATGGAAAAACGCCAGCAACGCGGCCTTTTTACGGTTCCTGGCCTTTTG
CTGGCCTTTTGCTCACATGTTCTTTCCTGCGTTATCCCCTGATTCTGTGGATAACCGTATTACCGCCTTT
GAGTGAGCTGATACCGGTTGGGCGTCGCTTGGTCGGTCATTTCGAATTACCAATGCTTAATCAGTGAGGC
ACCTATCTCAGCGATCTGTCTATTTCGTTCATCCATAGTTGCCTGACTCCCCGTCGTGTAGATAACTACG
ATACGGGAGGGCTTACCATCTGGCCCCAGTGCTGCAATGATACCGCGAGACCCACGCTCACCGGCTCCAG
ATTTATCAGCAATAAACCAGCCAGCCGGAAGGGCCGAGCGCAGAAGTGGTCCTGCAACTTTATCCGCCTC
CATCCAGTCTATTAATTGTTGCCGGGAAGCTAGAGTAAGTAGTTCGCCAGTTAATAGTTTGCGCAACGTT
GTTGCCATTGCTACAGGCATCGTGGTGTCACGCTCGTCGTTTGGTATGGCTTCATTCAGCTCCGGTTCCC
AACGATCAAGGCGAGTTACATGATCCCCCATGTTGTGCAAAAAAGCGGTTAGCTCCTTCGGTCCTCCGAT
AGTTGTCAGAAGTAAGTTGGCCGCAGTGTTATCACTCATGGTTATGGCAGCACTGCATAATTCTCTTACT
GTCATGCCATCCGTAAGATGCTTTTCTGTGACTGGTGAGTACTCAACCAAGTCATTCTGAGAATAGTGTA
TGCGGCGACCGAGTTGCTCTTGCCCGGCGTCAATACGGGATAATACCGCGCCACATAGCAGAACTTTGAA
AGTGCTCATCATTGGAAAACGTTCTTCGGGGCGAAAACTCTCAAGGATCTTACCGCTGTTGAGATCCAGT
TCGATGTAACCCACTCGTGCACCCAACTGATCTTCAGCATCTTTTACTTTCACCAGCGTTTCTGGGTGAG
CAAAAACAGGAAGGCAAAATGCCGCAAAAAAGGGAATAAGGGCGACACGGAAATGTTGAATACTCATACT
CTTCCTTTTTCAATATTATTGAAGCATTTATCAGGGTTATTGTCTCATGAGCGGATACATATTTGAATGT
ATTTAGAAAAATAAACAAATAGGGGTTCCGCGCACATTTCCCCGAAAAGTGCCACCTGACGTCTAAGAAA
CCATTACGTAGAAAGCCAGTCCGCAGAAACGGTGCTGACCCCGGATGAATGTCAGCTACTGGGCTATCTG
GACAAGGGAAAACGCAAGCGCAAAGAGGATCCTTATCGCTATCGATTCACACAAAAAACCAACACACAGA
TGTAATGAAAATAAAGATATTTTATTGCGGCCATCGTGATGGCAGGTTGGGCGTCGCTTGGTCGGTCATT
TCGAACCCCAGAGTCCCGCTCAGAAGAACTCGTCAAGAAGGCGATAGAAGGCGATGCGCTGCGAATCGGG
AGCGGCGATACCGTAAAGCACGAGGAAGCGGTCAGCCCATTCGCCGCCAAGCTCTTCAGCAATATCACGG
GTAGCCAACGCTATGTCCTGATAGCGGTCCGCCACACCCAGCCGGCCACAGTCGATGAATCCAGAAAAGC
GGCCATTTTCCACCATGATATTCGGCAAGCAGGCATCGCCATGGGTCACGACGAGATCCTCGCCGTCGGG
CATGCGCGCCTTGAGCCTGGCGAACAGTTCGGCTGGCGCGAGCCCCTGATGCTCTTCGTCCAGATCATCC
TGATCGACAAGACCGGCTTCCATCCGAGTACGTGCTCGCTCGATGCGATGTTTCGCTTGGTGGTCGAATG
GGCAGGTAGCCGGATCAAGCGTATGCAGCCGCCGCATTGCATCAGCCATGATGGATACTTTCTCGGCAGG
AGCAAGGTGAGATGACAGGAGATCCTGCCCCGGCACTTCGCCCAATAGCAGCCAGTCCCTTCCCGCTTCA
GTGACAACGTCGAGCACAGCTGCGCAAGGAACGCCCGTCGTGGCCAGCCACGATAGCCGCGCTGCCTCGT
CCTGCAGTTCATTCAGGGCACCGGACAGGTCGGTCTTGACAAAAAGAACCGGGCGCCCCTGCGCTGACAG
CCGGAACACGGCGGCATCAGAGCAGCCGATTGTCTGTTGTGCCCAGTCATAGCCGAATAGCCTCTCCACC
CAAGCGGCCGGAGAACCTGCGTGCAATCCATCTTGTTCAATCCCTCCGGAGCCTCCGCCACCTGATCCGC
CACCTCCGCTCCCACCACCGGTCTGCTCGTTCTTCAGCACGCGCTCCACGAAGCTCTTGATGTACTTACC
CATTTCATCTGGAGCGTCCTCCTGGCTGAAGTGGAGGCCCTTCACCTTCACGAACTCGGTGTTAGGGAAC
TTCTTAGCTCCCTCGACAATAGCGTTGGAAAAGAACCCAGGGTCGGACTCGATGAACATCTTAGGCAGAT
CGTCGCTGGCCCGAAGGTAGGCGTTGTAGTTGCGGACAATCTGGACGACGTCGGGCTTGCCTCCCTTAAC
GAGAGGGATCTCGCGAGGCCAGGAGAGGGTAGGCCGTCTAACCTCGCCCTTCTCCTTGAATGGCTCCAGG
TAGGCAGCGAACTCCTCAGGCTCCAGTTTCCGCATGATCTTGCTTGGGAGCATGGTCTCGACGAAGAAGT
TATTCTCAAGCACCATTTTCTCGCCCTCTTCGCTCTTGATCAGGGCGATATCCTCCTCGATGTCAGGCCA
CTCGTCCCAGGACTCGATCACGTCCACGACACTCTCAGCATGGACGATGGCCTTGATCTTGTCTTGGTGC
TCGTAGGAGTAGTGAAAGGCCAGACAAGCCCCCCAGTCGTGGCCCACAAAGATGATTTTCTTTGGAAGGT
TCAGCAGCTCGAACCAAGCGGTGAGGTACTTGTAGTGATCCAGGAGGCGATATGAGCCATTCCCGCTCTT
GCCGGACTTACCCATTCCGATCAGATCAGGGATGATGCATCTAGCCACGGGCTCGATGTGAGGCACGACG
TGCCTCCACAGGTAGCTGGAGGCAGCGTTACCATGCAGAAAAATCACGGCGTTCTCGGCGTGCTTCTCGG
AATCATAGTAGTTGATGAAGGAGTCCAGCACGTTCATTTGCTTGCAGCGAGCCCACCACTGAGGCCCAGT
GATCATGCGTTTGCGTTGCTCGGGGTCGTACACCTTGGAAGCCATGGTGGCTCCAGCCTTTGGTTCGAGA
CTGTTGTGTCAGAAGAATCAAGCTTTTTGCAAAAGCCTAGGCCTCCAAAAAAGCCTCCTCACTACTTCTG
GAATAGCTCAGAGGCCGAGGCGGCCTCGGCCTCTGCATAAATAAAAAAAATTAGTCAGCCATGGGGCGGA
GAATGGGCGGAACTGGGCGGAGTTAGGGGCGGGATGGGCGGAGTTAGGGGCGGGACTATGGTTGCTGACT
AATTGAGATGCATGCTTTGCATACTTCTGCCTGCTGGGGAGCCTGGGGACTTTCCACACCTGGTTGCTGA
CTAATTGAGATGCATGCTTTGCATACTTCTGCCTGCTGGGGAGCCTGGGGACTTTCCACACCCTAACTGA
CACACATTCCACAGCTGGTTCTTTCCGCCTCAGAAGGTACCTAACCAAGTTCCTCTTTCAGAGGTTATTT
CAGGCCATGGTGCTGCGCAGATCCGCGTATGCGGTGTGAAATACCGCACAGATGCGTAAGGAGAAAATAC
CGCATCAGGAAATTGTAAGCGTTAATATTTTGTTAAAATTCGATTTTACCACATTTGTAGAGGTTTTACT
TGCTTAAAAAAACCTCCCACATCTCCCCCTGAACCTGAAACATAAAATGAATGCAATTGTTGTTGTTAAC
TTGTTTATTGCAGCTTATAATGGTTACAAATAAAGCAATAGCATCACAAATTTCACAAATAAAGCATTTT
TTTCACTGCATTCTAGTTGTGGTTTGTCCAAACTCATCAATGTATCTTATCATGTCTGCTCGAAGCGGCC
GCCCCAAGGGGTTATGCTAGTTATTGCTCAGCGGTGGCAGCAGCCAACTCAGCTTCCTTTCGGGCTTTGT
TAGCAGCCGGATCAGCTTGCATGCCTGCAGGTCGACTTTTCATCGTTTTTGTTTTTATTTTTCCCCTTTC
AACCTGGTTTTCGGCTCTGGAAGCTGTTCCTGTGCACAGTTCTATTTCACTCGAGGCTAGCGAGCTCGTT
TAAACAACTAGAATTACACGGCGATCTTGCCGCCCTTCTTGGCCTTAATGAGAATCTCGCGGATCTTGCG
GGCGTCCAACTTGCCGGTCAGTCCTTTAGGCACCTCGTCCACGAACACAACACCACCGCGCAGCTTCTTG
GCGGTTGTAACCTGGCTGGCCACATAGTCCACGATCTCCTTCTCGGTCATGGTTTTACCGTGTTCCAGCA
CGACGACTGCGGCGGGCAGCTCGCCGGCATCGTCGTCGGGCAGGCCGGCGACCCCGGCGTCGAAGATGTT
GGGGTGTTGCAGCAGGATGCTCTCCAGTTCGGCTGGGGCTACCTGGTAGCCCTTGTATTTGATCAGGCTC
TTCAGCCGGTCCACGATGAAGAAGTGCTCGTCCTCGTCCCAGTAGGCGATGTCGCCGCTGTGCAGCCAGC
CGTCCTTGTCGATGAGAGCGTTTGTAGCCTCGGGGTTGTTAACGTAGCCGCTCATGATCATGGGGCCACG
GACGCACAGCTCGCCGCGCTGGTTCACACCCAGTGTCTTACCGGTGTCCAAGTCCACCACCTTAGCCTCG
AAGAAGGGCACCACCTTGCCTACTGCGCCAGGCTTGTCGTCCCCTTCGGGGGTGATCAGAATGGCGCTGG
TTGTTTCTGTCAGGCCGTAGCCCTGGCGGATGCCTGGTAGGTGGAAGCGTTTGGCCACGGCCTCACCTAC
CTCCTTGCTGAGCGGCGCCCCGCCGCTGGCGATCTCGTGCAAGTTGCTTAGGTCGTACTTGTCGATGAGA
GTGCTCTTAGCGAAGAAGCTAAATAGTGTGGGCACCAGCAGGGCAGATTGAATCTTATAGTCTTGCAAGC
TGCGCAAGAATAGCTCCTCCTCGAAGCGGTACATGAGCACGACCCGAAAGCCGCAGATCAAGTAGCCCAG
CGTGGTGAACATGCCGAAGCCGTGGTGAAATGGCACCACGCTGAGGATAGCGGTGTCGGGGATGATCTGG
TTGCCGAAGATGGGGTCGCGGGCATGACTGAATCGGACACAAGCGGTGCGGTGCGGTAGGGCTACGCCCT
TGGGCAATCCGGTACTGCCACTACTGTTCATGATCAGGGCGATGGTTTTGTCCCGGTCGAAGCTCTCGGG
CACGAAGTCGTACTCGTTGAAGCCGGGTGGCAAATGGGAAGTCACGAAGGTGTACATGCTTTGGAAGCCC
TGGTAGTCGGTCTTGCTATCCATGATGATGATCTTTTGTATGATCGGTAGCTTCTTTTGCACGTTGAGGA
TCTTTTGCAGCCCTTTCTTGCTCACGAATACGACGGTGGGCTGGCTGATGCCCATGCTGTTCAGCAGCTC
GCGCTCGTTGTAGATGTCGTTAGCTGGGGCCACAGCCACACCGATGAACAGGGCACCCAACACGGGCATG
AAGAACTGCAAGCTATTCTCGCTGCACACCACGATCCGATGGTTTGTATTCAGCCCATAGCGCTTCATAG
CTTCTGCCAGCCGAACGCTCATCTCGAAGTACTCGGCGTAGGTAATGTCCACCTCGATATGTGCGTCGGT
AAAGGCGATGGTGCCGGGCACCAGGGCGTAGCGCTTCATGGCTTTGTGCAGCTGCTCGCCGGCGGTCCCG
TCTTCGAGTGGGTAGAATGGCGCTGGGCCCTTCTTAATGTTTTTGGCATCTTCCATGGTGGCTTTACCAA
CAGTACCGGATTGCCAAGCTTGGGCTGCAGGTCGAAAGGCCCGGAGATGAGGAAGAGGAGAACAGCGCGG
CAGACGTGCGCTTTTGAAGCGTGCAGAATGCCGGGCCTCCGGAGGACCTTCGGGCGCCCGCCCCGCCCCT
GAGCCCGCCCCTGAGCCCGCCCCCGGACCCACCCCTTCCCAGCCTCTGAGCCCAGAAAGCGAAGGAGCAA
AGCTGCTATTGGCCGCTGCCCCAAAGGCCTACCCGCTTCCATTGCTCAGCGGTGCTGTCCATCTGCACGA
GACTAGTGAGACGTGCTACTTCCATTTGTCACGTCCTGCACGACGCGAGCTGCGGGGCGGGGGGGAACTT
CCTGACTAGGGGAGGAGTAGAAGGTGGCGCGAAGGGGCCACCAAAGAACGGAGCCGGTTGGCGCCTACCG
GTGGATGTGGAATGTGTGCGAGGCCAGAGGCCACTTGTGTAGCGCCAAGTGCCCAGCGGGGCTGCTAAAG
CGCATGCTCCAGACTGCCTTGGGAAAAGCGCCTCCCCTACCCGGTAGATCTCGATCCTCTACGCCGGACG
CATCGTGGCCGGAGTACTGCGGTTTATCTCGATGGCTACGAGGGCAGACAGTAAGTGGATTTACCATAAT
CCCTTAATTGTACGCACCGCTAAAACGCGTTCAGCGCGATCACGGCAGCAGACAGGTAAAAATGGCAACA
AACCACCCGAAAAACTGCCGCAATCGCGCCTGATAAATTTTAACCGTATGAATACCTATGCAACCAGAGG
GTACAGGCCACATTACCCCCACTTAATCCACTGAAGCTGCCATTTTTCATGGTTTCACCATCCCAGCGAA
GGGCCATCCAGCGTGCGTTCCTGTATTTCCGGACTATAAAAGGATCTAGGTGAAGATCCTTTTTGATAAT
CTCATGACCAAAATCCCTTAACGTGAGTTTTCGTTCCACTGAGCGTCAGACCCCGTAGAAAAGATCAAAG
GATCTTC
